LOCUS       Exported 7101 bp ds-DNA circular SYN 23-MAY-2018
DEFINITION  synthetic circular DNA
ACCESSION   .
VERSION     .
KEYWORDS    .
SOURCE      synthetic DNA construct
  ORGANISM  synthetic DNA construct
REFERENCE   1 (bases 1 to 7101)
  AUTHORS   .
  TITLE     Direct Submission
  JOURNAL   Exported May 23, 2018 from SnapGene Viewer 4.1.9
            http://www.snapgene.com
FEATURES             Location/Qualifiers
     source          1..7101
                     /organism="synthetic DNA construct"
                     /mol_type="other DNA"
     misc_feature    complement(2565..2732)
                     /label=ITR
                     /note="ITR"
     misc_feature    complement(3028..3668)
                     /label=wpre
                     /note="wpre"
     misc_feature    3553..3572
                     /label=nonstandard type: PCR_primer
                     /note="WPRE rev WPRE rev ttaaagcagcgtatccacat"
     misc_feature    complement(3670..3675)
                     /label=Former PstI site
                     /note="Former PstI site"
     misc_feature    complement(3675..3680)
                     /label=Former EcoRI site
                     /note="Former EcoRI site"
     misc_feature    3715..3748
                     /label=loxp
                     /note="loxp"
     misc_feature    complement(3762..3767)
                     /label=Former BglII site
                     /note="Former BglII site"
     misc_feature    3819..3852
                     /label=loxp2272
                     /note="loxp2272"
     misc_feature    3883..3945
                     /label=IgG Leader
                     /note="IgG Leader"
     misc_feature    3946..3951
                     /label=MCS
                     /note="MCS"
     misc_feature    3952..4776
                     /label=Pf622
                     /note="Pf622"
     misc_feature    4249..4251
                     /label=F101L
                     /note="F101L"
     misc_feature    4252..4254
                     /label=F102Y
                     /note="F102Y"
     misc_feature    4357..4359
                     /label=Y137L
                     /note="Y137L"
     misc_feature    4726..4728
                     /label=N260A
                     /note="N260A"
     misc_feature    4777..5052
                     /label=SFGFP
                     /note="SFGFP"
     misc_feature    5053..5070
                     /label=Linker
                     /note="Linker"
     misc_feature    5071..5508
                     /label=SFGFP
                     /note="SFGFP"
     misc_feature    5503..5505
                     /label=F145W
                     /note="F145W"
     misc_feature    5509..5628
                     /label=Pf622
                     /note="Pf622"
     misc_feature    5674..5823
                     /label=PDGFR 513-561
     misc_feature    complement(5848..5881)
                     /label=loxp
                     /note="loxp"
     misc_feature    complement(5883)
                     /label=C to A switch indicated in sequencing
                     /note="C to A switch indicated in sequencing"
     misc_feature    complement(5944..5977)
                     /label=loxp2272
                     /note="loxp2272"
     misc_feature    complement(5985..6124)
                     /label=Intron
                     /note="Intron"
     misc_feature    5985..6004
                     /label=intron AscI 3'r
                     /note="intron AscI 3'r"
     misc_feature    complement(6125..6612)
                     /label=synapsin promoter
                     /note="synapsin promoter"
     misc_feature    complement(6576..6594)
                     /label=nonstandard type: PCR_primer
                     /note="syn forward primer cactggacaagcacccaac"
     misc_feature    complement(6592..6612)
                     /label=Syn speI 5'f
                     /note="Syn speI 5'f"
     misc_feature    complement(6630..6648)
                     /label=AA0208
     SacI            480 f
                     /note="AA0208 SacI 480 f"
     misc_feature    complement(6677..6844)
                     /label=ITR
                     /note="ITR"
ORIGIN
        1 tcttccgctt cctcgctcac tgactcgctg cgctcggtcg ttcggctgcg gcgagcggta
       61 tcagctcact caaaggcggt aatacggtta tccacagaat caggggataa cgcaggaaag
      121 aacatgtgag caaaaggcca gcaaaaggcc aggaaccgta aaaaggccgc gttgctggcg
      181 tttttccata ggctccgccc ccctgacgag catcacaaaa atcgacgctc aagtcagagg
      241 tggcgaaacc cgacaggact ataaagatac caggcgtttc cccctggaag ctccctcgtg
      301 cgctctcctg ttccgaccct gccgcttacc ggatacctgt ccgcctttct cccttcggga
      361 agcgtggcgc tttctcatag ctcacgctgt aggtatctca gttcggtgta ggtcgttcgc
      421 tccaagctgg gctgtgtgca cgaacccccc gttcagcccg accgctgcgc cttatccggt
      481 aactatcgtc ttgagtccaa cccggtaaga cacgacttat cgccactggc agcagccact
      541 ggtaacagga ttagcagagc gaggtatgta ggcggtgcta cagagttctt gaagtggtgg
      601 cctaactacg gctacactag aagaacagta tttggtatct gcgctctgct gaagccagtt
      661 accttcggaa aaagagttgg tagctcttga tccggcaaac aaaccaccgc tggtagcggt
      721 ggtttttttg tttgcaagca gcagattacg cgcagaaaaa aaggatctca agaagatcct
      781 ttgatctttt ctacggggtc tgacgctcag tggaacgaaa actcacgtta agggattttg
      841 gtcatgagat tatcaaaaag gatcttcacc tagatccttt taaattaaaa atgaagtttt
      901 aaatcaatct aaagtatata tgagtaaact tggtctgaca gttaccaatg cttaatcagt
      961 gaggcaccta tctcagcgat ctgtctattt cgttcatcca tagttgcctg actccccgtc
     1021 gtgtagataa ctacgatacg ggagggctta ccatctggcc ccagtgctgc aatgataccg
     1081 cgagacccac gctcaccggc tccagattta tcagcaataa accagccagc cggaagggcc
     1141 gagcgcagaa gtggtcctgc aactttatcc gcctccatcc agtctattaa ttgttgccgg
     1201 gaagctagag taagtagttc gccagttaat agtttgcgca acgttgttgc cattgctaca
     1261 ggcatcgtgg tgtcacgctc gtcgtttggt atggcttcat tcagctccgg ttcccaacga
     1321 tcaaggcgag ttacatgatc ccccatgttg tgcaaaaaag cggttagctc cttcggtcct
     1381 ccgatcgttg tcagaagtaa gttggccgca gtgttatcac tcatggttat ggcagcactg
     1441 cataattctc ttactgtcat gccatccgta agatgctttt ctgtgactgg tgagtactca
     1501 accaagtcat tctgagaata gtgtatgcgg cgaccgagtt gctcttgccc ggcgtcaata
     1561 cgggataata ccgcgccaca tagcagaact ttaaaagtgc tcatcattgg aaaacgttct
     1621 tcggggcgaa aactctcaag gatcttaccg ctgttgagat ccagttcgat gtaacccact
     1681 cgtgcaccca actgatcttc agcatctttt actttcacca gcgtttctgg gtgagcaaaa
     1741 acaggaaggc aaaatgccgc aaaaaaggga ataagggcga cacggaaatg ttgaatactc
     1801 atactcttcc tttttcaata ttattgaagc atttatcagg gttattgtct catgagcgga
     1861 tacatatttg aatgtattta gaaaaataaa caaatagggg ttccgcgcac atttccccga
     1921 aaagtgccac ctaaattgta agcgttaata ttttgttaaa attcgcgtta aatttttgtt
     1981 aaatcagctc attttttaac caataggccg aaatcggcaa aatcccttat aaatcaaaag
     2041 aatagaccga gatagggtnn nnnnnnnnnn nnnnnnnnnn nnnnnnnnnn nnnnnaaaga
     2101 acgtggactc caacgtcaaa ggnnnnnnnn nnnnnnnnnn nnnnnnnnnn nnnnnnnnnn
     2161 nnnnnnnnnn ntnnnnnnnn nnnnnnnnnn nnnnnnnnnn nnnnnnnnnn nnnnnnnnnn
     2221 nnnnnnnnnn nnnnnnnnnn nnnnnnnnnn nnnnnnnnnn nnngnnnnnn nnnnnnnnnn
     2281 nnnnnnnnnn nnnnnnnnnn nnnnnnnnnn nnnnnnnnnn nnnnnnnnnn nnnnnnnnnn
     2341 nnnnnnnnnn nnnnnnnnnn nnnnnnnnnn nnnnnnnnnn nnnnnnnncc cattcgccat
     2401 tcaggctgcg caactgttgg gaagggcgat cggtgcgggc ctcttcgcta ttacgccagc
     2461 tggcgaaagg gggatgtgct gcaaggcgat taagttgggt aacgccaggg ttttcccagt
     2521 cacgacgttg taaaacgacg gccagtgaat taggttaatt aaggctgcgc gctcgctcgc
     2581 tcactgaggc cgcccgggca aagcccgggc gtcgggcgac ctttggtcgc ccggcctcag
     2641 tgagcgagcg agcgcgcaga gagggagtgg ccaactccat cactaggggt tccttgtagt
     2701 taatgattaa cccgccatgc tacttatcta cgtagccatg ctctaggaag atccttatcg
     2761 attttaccac atttgtagag gttttacttg ctttaaaaaa cctcccacat ctccccctga
     2821 acctgaaaca taaaatgaat gcaattgttg ttgttaactt gtttattgca gcttataatg
     2881 gttacaaata aagcaatagc atcacaaatt tcacaaataa agcatttttt tcactgcatt
     2941 ctagttgtgg tttgtccaaa ctcatcaatg tatcttatca tgtctgctcg aagcggccgc
     3001 ccgggtcgac tctagatgca tgctcgagcg gccgcccggg tcgacggtat cgatgcgggg
     3061 aggcggccca aagggagatc cgactcgtct gagggcgaag gcgaagacgc ggaagaggcc
     3121 gcagagccgg cagcaggccg cgggaaggaa ggtccgctgg attgagggcc gaagggacgt
     3181 agcagaagga cgtcccgcgc agaatccagg tggcaacaca ggcgagcagc caaggaaagg
     3241 acgatgattt ccccgacaac accacggaat tgtcagtgcc caacagccga gcccctgtcc
     3301 agcagcgggc aaggcaggcg gcgatgagtt ccgccgtggc aatagggagg gggaaagcga
     3361 aagtcccgga aaggagctga caggtggtgg caatgcccca accagtgggg gttgcgtcag
     3421 caaacacagt gcacaccacg ccacgttgcc tgacaacggg ccacaactcc tcataaagag
     3481 acagcaacca ggatttatac aaggaggaga aaatgaaagc catacgggaa gcaatagcat
     3541 gatacaaagg cattaaagca gcgtatccac atagcgtaaa aggagcaaca tagttaagaa
     3601 taccagtcaa tctttcacaa attttgtaat ccagaggttg attatcgata agcttctcga
     3661 gtggatcatt tgcagaattg gcccttttca gtgtttcgaa cctcttcgag ggacataact
     3721 tcgtataatg tatgctatac gaagttatgg gtcgatggtg agatttggac tagagggtcg
     3781 atggtgatgc ttggatcaaa ataggaagaa tcccaatgat aacttcgtat aaagtatcct
     3841 atacgaagtt atactagtgg taccaccggt gatatcgcca ccatggagac agacacactc
     3901 ctgctatggg tactgctgct ctgggttcca ggttccactg gtgacagatc tgaaagcatc
     3961 aatttcgtga gctggggcgg tagcacccag gatgcgcaga agcaggcctg ggccgacccg
     4021 ttcagcaagg ccagcggcat taccgtggtc caggatgggc ccaccgacta cggcaaactc
     4081 aaggccatgg tcgaaagcgg caacgtgcag tgggacgtgg tggatgtaga ggccgacttc
     4141 gccttgcgcg ccgccgccga aggcctgctc gaacccctgg atttctcggt gatccagcgc
     4201 gacaagatcg acccgcgctt cgtctccgac catggcgtgg gctcgttcct gtattctttc
     4261 gtgctcggct acaacgaagg caagctcgga gccagcaagc cccaggactg gaccgcgctg
     4321 ttcgacacca agacctaccc cggcaaacgc gccctcctaa aatggccgag ccctggcgtg
     4381 ctcgaactgg ccctgctcgc cgacggcgta ccggccgaca agctctaccc gctggacctg
     4441 gaccgcgcct tcaagaaact cgacaccatc aagaaagaca tcgtctggtg gggcggcggt
     4501 gcacagtcgc agcagctgct ggcctccggc gaagtcagca tgggccagtt ctggaacggt
     4561 cgcatccacg ccctgcaaga agacggcgcg ccagtgggcg tgagctggaa gcagaacctg
     4621 gtgatggccg acatcctcgt cgtgcctaaa ggcacgaaga acaaagccgc cgcgatgaag
     4681 ttcctggcca gtgccagcag cgccaaaggc caggacgact tttccgccct gaccgcctat
     4741 gctccagtga acatcgacag tgtgcagcgc ctcgaccttg cgcaggtccg gatcaccgcc
     4801 gacaagcaga agaacggcat catggcgaac ttcaagatcc gccacaacgt ggaggacggc
     4861 agcgtgcagc tcgccgacca ctaccagcag aacaccccca tcggcgacgg ccccgtgctg
     4921 ctgcccgaca accactacct gagcacccag tccgtgctga gcaaagaccc caacgagaag
     4981 cgcgatcaca tggtcctgct ggagttcgtg accgccgccg ggatcactct cggcatggac
     5041 gagctgtaca agggcggtac cggagggagc atgagcaagg gcgaggagct gttcaccggg
     5101 gtggtgccca tcctggtcga gctggacggc gacgtaaacg gccacaagtt cagcgtgcgc
     5161 ggcgagggcg agggcgatgc caccaacggc aagctgaccc tgaagttcat ctgcaccacc
     5221 ggcaagctgc ccgtgccctg gcccaccctc gtgaccaccc tgacctacgg cgtgcagtgc
     5281 ttcagccgct accccgacca catgaagcag cacgacttct tcaagtccgc catgcccgaa
     5341 ggctacgtcc aggagcgcac catcagcttc aaggacgacg gcacctacaa gacccgcgcc
     5401 gaggtgaagt tcgagggcga caccctggtg aaccgcatcg agctgaaggg catcgacttc
     5461 aaggaggacg gcaacatcct ggggcacaag ctggagtaca actggaacgc caacctggca
     5521 ccgaacctgc cgaccgccta cgtcaaggat cagatcaccc tcgatttcgc ctactgggcc
     5581 aagaacggtc cggccattgc gacacggtgg aatgaatggc tagtcaaact gcaggtcgac
     5641 gaacaaaaac tcatctcaga agaggatctg aatgctgtgg gccaggacac gcaggaggtc
     5701 atcgtggtgc cacactcctt gccctttaag gtggtggtga tctcagccat cctggccctg
     5761 gtggtgctca ccatcatctc ccttatcatc ctcatcatgc tttggcagaa gaagccacgt
     5821 taggatatcg gatccgctag cactagtata acttcgtata gcatacatta tacgaagtta
     5881 tgtgtcgatg gtgatgcttg gcaattcggg tcgatggtga agcattggtc ttcctatttt
     5941 gatataactt cgtataggat actttatacg aagttatggg gatcatcacc tgtggagaga
     6001 aaggcaaagt ggatgtcagt aagaccaata ggtgcctatc agaaacgcaa gagtcttctc
     6061 tgtctcgaca agcccagttt ctattggtct ccttaaacct gtcttgtaac cttgatactt
     6121 acctgatcca acggctgcga cttggggcag ggggtcctag gggtggtctg gccaggagcc
     6181 gcgggggcgg actgcgcggt gcccaggagc acagctgcgc tctcaggcac gacacgactc
     6241 ctccgctgcc caccgcagac tgaggcagcg ctgagtcgcc ggcgccgcag cgcagatggt
     6301 cgcgcccgtg cccccctatc tcgcgcctcg cgtggtgcgg tccggctggg ccggcggcgg
     6361 cgcggacgcg accaaggtgg ccgggaaggg gagtttgcgg gggaccggcg agtgacgtca
     6421 gcgcgccttc agtgctgagg cggcggtggc gcgcgccgcc aggcgggggc gaaggcactg
     6481 tccgcggtgc tgaagctggc agtgcgcacg cgcctcgccg catcctgttt cccctccccc
     6541 tctctgatag gggatgcgca atttggggaa tgggggttgg gtgcttgtcc agtgggtcgg
     6601 ggtcggtcgt caatttaaat actgaaaagg gcgaattcca gcacactgga gctcggatct
     6661 tcctagagca tggctacgta gataagtagc atggcgggtt aatcattaac tacaaggaac
     6721 ccctagtgat ggagttggcc actccctctc tgcgcgctcg ctcgctcact gaggccgggc
     6781 gaccaaaggt cgcccgacgc ccgggctttg cccgggcggc ctcagtgagc gagcgagcgc
     6841 gcagcctaat taaggcctta attaaatctg gcgtaatcat ggtcatagct gtttcctgtg
     6901 tgaaattgtt atccgctcac aattccacac aacatacgag ccggaagcat aaagtgtaaa
     6961 gcctggggtg cctaatgagt gagctaactc acattaattg cgttgcgctc actgcccgct
     7021 ttccagtcgg gaaacctgtc gtgccagctg cattaatgaa tcggccaacg cgcggggaga
     7081 ggcggtttgc gtattgggcg c
//
