>Addgene plasmid #112165 | pAAV.hSyn-FLEX.iGABASnFR.F102Y.Y137L | addgene full sequence | sequence record 213740 | Addgene NGS Result
TCTTCCGCTTCCTCGCTCACTGACTCGCTGCGCTCGGTCGTTCGGCTGCGGCGAGCGGTATCAGCTCACT
CAAAGGCGGTAATACGGTTATCCACAGAATCAGGGGATAACGCAGGAAAGAACATGTGAGCAAAAGGCCA
GCAAAAGGCCAGGAACCGTAAAAAGGCCGCGTTGCTGGCGTTTTTCCATAGGCTCCGCCCCCCTGACGAG
CATCACAAAAATCGACGCTCAAGTCAGAGGTGGCGAAACCCGACAGGACTATAAAGATACCAGGCGTTTC
CCCCTGGAAGCTCCCTCGTGCGCTCTCCTGTTCCGACCCTGCCGCTTACCGGATACCTGTCCGCCTTTCT
CCCTTCGGGAAGCGTGGCGCTTTCTCATAGCTCACGCTGTAGGTATCTCAGTTCGGTGTAGGTCGTTCGC
TCCAAGCTGGGCTGTGTGCACGAACCCCCCGTTCAGCCCGACCGCTGCGCCTTATCCGGTAACTATCGTC
TTGAGTCCAACCCGGTAAGACACGACTTATCGCCACTGGCAGCAGCCACTGGTAACAGGATTAGCAGAGC
GAGGTATGTAGGCGGTGCTACAGAGTTCTTGAAGTGGTGGCCTAACTACGGCTACACTAGAAGAACAGTA
TTTGGTATCTGCGCTCTGCTGAAGCCAGTTACCTTCGGAAAAAGAGTTGGTAGCTCTTGATCCGGCAAAC
AAACCACCGCTGGTAGCGGTGGTTTTTTTGTTTGCAAGCAGCAGATTACGCGCAGAAAAAAAGGATCTCA
AGAAGATCCTTTGATCTTTTCTACGGGGTCTGACGCTCAGTGGAACGAAAACTCACGTTAAGGGATTTTG
GTCATGAGATTATCAAAAAGGATCTTCACCTAGATCCTTTTAAATTAAAAATGAAGTTTTAAATCAATCT
AAAGTATATATGAGTAAACTTGGTCTGACAGTTACCAATGCTTAATCAGTGAGGCACCTATCTCAGCGAT
CTGTCTATTTCGTTCATCCATAGTTGCCTGACTCCCCGTCGTGTAGATAACTACGATACGGGAGGGCTTA
CCATCTGGCCCCAGTGCTGCAATGATACCGCGAGACCCACGCTCACCGGCTCCAGATTTATCAGCAATAA
ACCAGCCAGCCGGAAGGGCCGAGCGCAGAAGTGGTCCTGCAACTTTATCCGCCTCCATCCAGTCTATTAA
TTGTTGCCGGGAAGCTAGAGTAAGTAGTTCGCCAGTTAATAGTTTGCGCAACGTTGTTGCCATTGCTACA
GGCATCGTGGTGTCACGCTCGTCGTTTGGTATGGCTTCATTCAGCTCCGGTTCCCAACGATCAAGGCGAG
TTACATGATCCCCCATGTTGTGCAAAAAAGCGGTTAGCTCCTTCGGTCCTCCGATCGTTGTCAGAAGTAA
GTTGGCCGCAGTGTTATCACTCATGGTTATGGCAGCACTGCATAATTCTCTTACTGTCATGCCATCCGTA
AGATGCTTTTCTGTGACTGGTGAGTACTCAACCAAGTCATTCTGAGAATAGTGTATGCGGCGACCGAGTT
GCTCTTGCCCGGCGTCAATACGGGATAATACCGCGCCACATAGCAGAACTTTAAAAGTGCTCATCATTGG
AAAACGTTCTTCGGGGCGAAAACTCTCAAGGATCTTACCGCTGTTGAGATCCAGTTCGATGTAACCCACT
CGTGCACCCAACTGATCTTCAGCATCTTTTACTTTCACCAGCGTTTCTGGGTGAGCAAAAACAGGAAGGC
AAAATGCCGCAAAAAAGGGAATAAGGGCGACACGGAAATGTTGAATACTCATACTCTTCCTTTTTCAATA
TTATTGAAGCATTTATCAGGGTTATTGTCTCATGAGCGGATACATATTTGAATGTATTTAGAAAAATAAA
CAAATAGGGGTTCCGCGCACATTTCCCCGAAAAGTGCCACCTAAATTGTAAGCGTTAATATTTTGTTAAA
ATTCGCGTTAAATTTTTGTTAAATCAGCTCATTTTTTAACCAATAGGCCGAAATCGGCAAAATCCCTTAT
AAATCAAAAGAATAGACCGAGATAGGGT
[37 nt withheld, positions 2059-2095]
AAAGAACGTGGACTCCAACGTCAAAGG
[49 nt withheld, positions 2123-2171]
T
[91 nt withheld, positions 2173-2263]
G
[124 nt withheld, positions 2265-2388]
CCCATTCGCCATTCAGGCTGCGCAACTGTTGGGAAGGGCGATCGGTGCGGGCCTCTTCGCTATTACGCCA
GCTGCGCGCTCGCTCGCTCACTGAGGCCGCCCGGGCAAAGCCCGASGGCAGGGTTTTCCCAGTCACGACG
TTGTAAAACGACGGCCAGGGCCTCTTCGTTATTACGGCTGCGCGCTCGCTCGCTCACTGAGGCCGCCCGG
GCAAAGCCCGGGCGTCGGGCGACCTTTGGTCGCCCGGCCTCAGTGAGCGAGCGAGCGCGCAGAGAGGGAG
TGGCCAACTCCATCACTAGGGGTTCCTTGTAGTTAATGATTAACCCGCCATGCTACTTATCTACGTAGCC
ATGCTCTAGGAAGATCCTTATCGATTTTACCACATTTGTAGAGGTTTTACTTGCTTTAAAAAACCTCCCA
CATCTCCCCCTGAACCTGAAACATAAAATGAATGCAATTGTTGTTGTTAACTTGTTTATTGCAGCTTATA
ATGGTTACAAATAAAGCAATAGCATCACAAATTTCACAAATAAAGCATTTTTTTCACTGCATTCTAGTTG
TGGTTTGTCCAAACTCATCAATGTATCTTATCATGTCTGCTCGAAGCGGCCGCCCGGGTCGACTCTAGAT
GCATGCTCGAGCGGCCGCCCGGGTCGACGGTATCGATGCGGGGAGGCGGCCCAAAGGGAGATCCGACTCG
TCTGAGGGCGAAGGCGAAGACGCGGAAGAGGCCGCAGAGCCGGCAGCAGGCCGCGGGAAGGAAGGTCCGC
TGGATTGAGGGCCGAAGGGACGTAGCAGAAGGACGTCCCGCGCAGAATCCAGGTGGCAACACAGGCGAGC
AGCCAAGGAAAGGACGATGATTTCCCCGACAACACCACGGAATTGTCAGTGCCCAACAGCCGAGCCCCTG
TCCAGCAGCGGGCAAGGCAGGCGGCGATGAGTTCCGCCGTGGCAATAGGGAGGGGGAAAGCGAAAGTCCC
GGAAAGGAGCTGACAGGTGGTGGCAATGCCCCAACCAGTGGGGGTTGCGTCAGCAAACACAGTGCACACC
ACGCCACGTTGCCTGACAACGGGCCACAACTCCTCATAAAGAGACAGCAACCAGGATTTATACAAGGAGG
AGAAAATGAAAGCCATACGGGAAGCAATAGCATGATACAAAGGCATTAAAGCAGCGTATCCACATAGCGT
AAAAGGAGCAACATAGTTAAGAATACCAGTCAATCTTTCACAAATTTTGTAATCCAGAGGTTGATTATCG
ATAAGCTTCTCGAGTGGATCATTTGCAGAATTGGCCCTTTTCAGTGTTTCGAACCTCTTCGAGGGACATA
ACTTCGTATAATGTATGCTATACGAAGTTATGGGTCGATGGTGAGATTTGGACTAGAGGGTCGATGGTGA
TGCTTGGATCAAAATAGGAAGAATCCCAATGATAACTTCGTATAAAGTATCCTATACGAAGTTATACTAG
TGGTACCACCGGTGATATCGCCACCATGGAGACAGACACACTCCTGCTATGGGTACTGCTGCTCTGGGTT
CCAGGTTCCACTGGTGACAGATCTGAAAGCATCAATTTCGTGAGCTGGGGCGGTAGCACCCAGGATGCGC
AGAAGCAGGCCTGGGCCGACCCGTTCAGCAAGGCCAGCGGCATTACCGTGGTCCAGGATGGGCCCACCGA
CTACGGCAAACTCAAGGCCATGGTCGAAAGCGGCAACGTGCAGTGGGACGTGGTGGATGTAGAGGCCGAC
TTCGCCTTGCGCGCCGCCGCCGAAGGCCTGCTCGAACCCCTGGATTTCTCGGTGATCCAGCGCGACAAGA
TCGACCCGCGCTTCGTCTCCGACCATGGCGTGGGCTCGTTCCTGTATTCTTTCGTGCTCGGCTACAACGA
AGGCAAGCTCGGAGCCAGCAAGCCCCAGGACTGGACCGCGCTGTTCGACACCAAGACCTACCCCGGCAAA
CGCGCCCTCCTAAAATGGCCGAGCCCTGGCGTGCTCGAACTGGCCCTGCTCGCCGACGGCGTACCGGCCG
ACAAGCTCTACCCGCTGGACCTGGACCGCGCCTTCAAGAAACTCGACACCATCAAGAAAGACATCGTCTG
GTGGGGCGGCGGTGCACAGTCGCAGCAGCTGCTGGCCTCCGGCGAAGTCAGCATGGGCCAGTTCTGGAAC
GGTCGCATCCACGCCCTGCAAGAAGACGGCGCGCCAGTGGGCGTGAGCTGGAAGCAGAACCTGGTGATGG
CCGACATCCTCGTCGTGCCTAAAGGCACGAAGAACAAAGCCGCCGCGATGAAGTTCCTGGCCAGTGCCAG
CAGCGCCAAAGGCCAGGACGACTTTTCCGCCCTGACCGCCTATGCTCCAGTGAACATCGACAGTGTGCAG
CGCCTCGACCTTGCGCAGGTCCGGATCACCGCCGACAAGCAGAAGAACGGCATCATGGCGAACTTCAAGA
TCCGCCACAACGTGGAGGACGGCAGCGTGCAGCTCGCCGACCACTACCAGCAGAACACCCCCATCGGCGA
CGGCCCCGTGCTGCTGCCCGACAACCACTACCTGAGCACCCAGTCCGTGCTGAGCAAAGACCCCAACGAG
AAGCGCGATCACATGGTCCTGCTGGAGTTCGTGACCGCCGCCGGGATCACTCTCGGCATGGACGAGCTGT
ACAAGGGCGGTACCGGAGGGAGCATGAGCAAGGGCGAGGAGCTGTTCACCGGGGTGGTGCCCATCCTGGT
CGAGCTGGACGGCGACGTAAACGGCCACAAGTTCAGCGTGCGCGGCGAGGGCGAGGGCGATGCCACCAAC
GGCAAGCTGACCCTGAAGTTCATCTGCACCACCGGCAAGCTGCCCGTGCCCTGGCCCACCCTCGTGACCA
CCCTGACCTACGGCGTGCAGTGCTTCAGCCGCTACCCCGACCACATGAAGCAGCACGACTTCTTCAAGTC
CGCCATGCCCGAAGGCTACGTCCAGGAGCGCACCATCAGCTTCAAGGACGACGGCACCTACAAGACCCGC
GCCGAGGTGAAGTTCGAGGGCGACACCCTGGTGAACCGCATCGAGCTGAAGGGCATCGACTTCAAGGAGG
ACGGCAACATCCTGGGGCACAAGCTGGAGTACAACTGGAACGCCAACCTGGCACCGAACCTGCCGACCGC
CTACGTCAAGGATCAGATCACCCTCGATTTCGCCTACTGGGCCAAGAACGGTCCGGCCATTGCGACACGG
TGGAATGAATGGCTAGTCAAACTGCAGGTCGACGAACAAAAACTCATCTCAGAAGAGGATCTGAATGCTG
TGGGCCAGGACACGCAGGAGGTCATCGTGGTGCCACACTCCTTGCCCTTTAAGGTGGTGGTGATCTCAGC
CATCCTGGCCCTGGTGGTGCTCACCATCATCTCCCTTATCATCCTCATCATGCTTTGGCAGAAGAAGCCA
CGTTAGGATATCGGATCCGCTAGCACTAGTATAACTTCGTATAGCATACATTATACGAAGTTATGTGTCG
ATGGTGATGCTTGGCAATTCGGGTCGATGGTGAAGCATTGGTCTTCCTATTTTGATATAACTTCGTATAG
GATACTTTATACGAAGTTATGGGGATCATCACCTGTGGAGAGAAAGGCAAAGTGGATGTCAGTAAGACCA
ATAGGTGCCTATCAGAAACGCAAGAGTCTTCTCTGTCTCGACAAGCCCAGTTTCTATTGGTCTCCTTAAA
CCTGTCTTGTAACCTTGATACTTACCTGATCCAACGGCTGCGACTTGGGGCAGGGGGTCCTAGGGGTGGT
CTGGCCAGGAGCCGCGGGGGCGGACTGCGCGGTGCCCAGGAGCACAGCTGCGCTCTCAGGCACGACACGA
CTCCTCCGCTGCCCACCGCAGACTGAGGCAGCGCTGAGTCGCCGGCGCCGCAGCGCAGATGGTCGCGCCC
GTGCCCCCCTATCTCGCGCCTCGCGTGGTGCGGTCCGGCTGGGCCGGCGGCGGCGCGGACGCGACCAAGG
TGGCCGGGAAGGGGAGTTTGCGGGGGACCGGCGAGTGACGTCAGCGCGCCTTCAGTGCTGAGGCGGCGGT
GGCGCGCGCCGCCAGGCGGGGGCGAAGGCACTGTCCGCGGTGCTGAAGCTGGCAGTGCGCACGCGCCTCG
CCGCATCCTGTTTCCCCTCCCCCTCTCTGATAGGGGATGCGCAATTTGGGGAATGGGGGTTGGGTGCTTG
TCCAGTGGGTCGGGGTCGGTCGTCAATTTAAATACTGAAAAGGGCGAATTCCAGCACACTGGAGCTCGGA
TCTTCCTAGAGCATGGCTACGTAGATAAGTAGCATGGCGGGTTAATCATTAACTACAAGGAACCCCTAGT
GATGGAGTTGGCCACTCCCTCTCTGCGCGCTCGCTCGCTCACTGAGGCCGGGCGACCAAAGGTCGCCCGA
CGCCCGGGCTTTGCCCGGGCGGCCTCAGTGAGCGAGCGAGCGCGCAGCTGCATTAATGGCGCAGCCAACC
CTGGCGTAATCATGGTCATAGCTGTTTCCTGTGTGAAATTGTTATCCGCTCACAATTCCACACAACATAC
GAGCCGGAAGCATAAAGTGTAAAGCCTGGGGTGCCTAATGAGTGAGCTAACTCACATTAATTGCGTTGCG
CTCACTGCCCGCGTCCCAGTCGGGCAACCGGGCGCGCAGCTGCATTAATGAATCGGCCAACGCGCGGGGA
GAGGCGGTTTGCGTATTGGGCGC
Features (pLannotate 1.2.2; 25 found; start..end, strand, type, name):
    183..771     -  rep_origin     ori: high-copy-number ColE1/pMB1/pBR322/pUC origin of replication
    942..1802    -  CDS            AmpR: β-lactamase; bla; confers resistance to ampicillin, carbenicillin, and related antibiotics
   1803..1907    -  promoter       AmpR promoter: bla
   1960..2388    -  rep_origin     f1 ori (sequence partly withheld): f1 bacteriophage origin of replication; arrow indicates direction of (+) strand synthesis
   2393..2462    -  CDS            lacZα (fragment): LacZα fragment of β-galactosidase; lacZ fragment
   2457..2502    -  repeat_region  AAV2 ITR (fragment): inverted terminal repeat of adeno-associated virus serotype 2 inverted
   2507..2546    -  CDS            lacZα (fragment): LacZα fragment of β-galactosidase; lacZ fragment
   2565..2695    -  repeat_region  AAV2 ITR (fragment): inverted terminal repeat of adeno-associated virus serotype 2 inverted
   2766..2834    +  CDS            large T antigen (fragment): large T antigen from SV40 (simian virus 40)
   2857..2978    +  polyA_signal   SV40 poly(A) signal: SV40 polyadenylation signal
   3056..3644    -  misc_feature   WPRE: woodchuck hepatitis virus posttranscriptional regulatory element
   3716..3749    -  protein_bind   loxP: Cre-mediated recombination occurs in the 8-bp core sequence (GCATACAT). Cre recombinase
   3820..3853    -  protein_bind   lox2272: Cre-mediated recombination occurs in the 8-bp core sequence (GGATACTT). lox2272 sites are compatible with each other, but incompatible with loxP or loxN sites (Lee and Saito, 1988). Cre recombinase
   3884..3946    +  sig_peptide    Igκ leader: leader sequence from mouse immunoglobulin κ light chain
   4778..5503    +  CDS            cEGFP: cEGFP is a basic (constitutively fluorescent) green fluorescent protein published in 2008, derived from Aequorea victoria.
   5675..5821    +  CDS            PDGFRβ TM domain: transmembrane domain from platelet derived growth factor receptor beta
   5849..5882    +  protein_bind   loxP: Cre-mediated recombination occurs in the 8-bp core sequence (GCATACAT). Cre recombinase
   5945..5978    +  protein_bind   lox2272: Cre-mediated recombination occurs in the 8-bp core sequence (GGATACTT). lox2272 sites are compatible with each other, but incompatible with loxP or loxN sites (Lee and Saito, 1988). Cre recombinase
   5991..6123    -  intron         chimeric intron: chimera between introns from human β-globin and immunoglobulin heavy chain genes
   6216..6613    -  promoter       hSyn promoter (fragment): human synapsin I promoter; confers neuron-specific expression (Kügler et al., 2003)
   6716..6849    +  repeat_region  AAV2 ITR: inverted terminal repeat of adeno-associated virus serotype 2 inverted
   6907..6923    -  protein_bind   lac operator: The lac repressor binds to the lac operator to inhibit transcription in E. coli. This inhibition can be relieved by adding lactose or isopropyl-β-D-thiogalactopyranoside (IPTG). lac repressor encoded by lacI
   6931..6961    -  promoter       lac promoter: promoter for the E. coli lac operon
   6976..6997    -  protein_bind   CAP binding site: CAP binding activates transcription in the presence of cAMP. E. coli catabolite activator protein
   7045..7101    -  CDS            lacI (fragment): LACI_ECOLI - Experimental evidence at protein level: Swiss-Prot protein existence level 1. Repressor of the lactose operon. Binds allolactose as an inducer. From Escherichia coli (strain K12).
