[The description below was written by a language model from this plasmid's Addgene catalogue record, the feature table of its GenBank file and pLannotate feature annotations shown in this document.]
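Description:
pAAV.hSyn-FLEX.iGABASnFR.F102Y.Y137L is a 7.1 kb AAV transfer plasmid built on the pAAV.SynFLEX backbone for Cre-dependent, neuron-specific expression of a variant of the genetically encoded fluorescent GABA sensor iGABASnFR. In bacteria it is maintained at high copy through a ColE1/pUC-type origin and selected with ampicillin via the β-lactamase gene. An f1 origin and remnants of lac sequences are also present in the backbone. Two AAV2 inverted terminal repeats flank the expression cassette, allowing it to be packaged into recombinant AAV particles.

Between the ITRs, a human synapsin I promoter followed by a chimeric intron drives transcription toward a WPRE and an SV40 polyadenylation signal, which support transcript stability and 3′ end processing. The sensor coding sequence lies on the opposite strand from the promoter and is bracketed by pairs of loxP and lox2272 sites in the FLEX (double-inverted) arrangement. It is therefore not expressed until Cre recombinase inverts it and locks it into the sense orientation, restricting expression to Cre-positive neurons.

The open reading frame begins with an Igκ leader for secretion. It continues with the Pf622 binding protein, interrupted by a circularly permuted superfolder GFP whose two halves are joined by a short linker, and ends with the PDGFR transmembrane domain, which anchors the sensor on the cell surface. Annotated substitutions include F101L, F102Y, Y137L and N260A in Pf622 and F145W in the GFP portion. F102Y and Y137L are the mutations that define this variant, though the record does not state their functional effect. The construct is intended for imaging GABA in genetically defined neuronal populations.
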