Addgene plasmid #112165: pAAV.hSyn-FLEX.iGABASnFR.F102Y.Y137L
Purpose: GABA Sensor
Depositing lab: Loren Looger. Depositing organization: HHMI, Janelia Research Campus. Publication: A genetically encoded fluorescent sensor for in vivo imaging of GABA. Marvin JS, Shimoda Y, Magloire V, Leite M, Kawashima T, Jensen TP, Kolb I, Knott EL, Novak O, Podgorski K, Leidenheimer NJ, Rusakov DA, Ahrens MB, Kullmann DM, Looger LL. Nat Methods. 2019 Aug;16(8):763-770. doi: 10.1038/s41592-019-0471-2. Epub 2019 Jul 15. PubMed 31308547.
Backbone
  Vector backbone: pAAV.SynFLEX
  Vector type: AAV
Growth in bacteria
  Bacterial resistance: Ampicillin, 100 μg/mL
  Growth temperature: 37°C
  Growth strain: NEB Stable
  Copy number: High Copy
Gene/Insert
  Gene/Insert name: iGABASnFR.F102Y.Y137L
  Mutation: F102Y.Y137L
  Promoter: Synapsin
  Cloning method: Restriction Enzyme; 5′ cloning site Unknown (unknown if destroyed); 3′ cloning site Unknown (unknown if destroyed)
Terms and licenses: Academic/Nonprofit Terms; Industry Terms: Not Available to Industry
Depositor comments: Please visit https://www.biorxiv.org/content/early/2018/05/14/322578 for bioRxiv preprint.
How to cite: pAAV.hSyn-FLEX.iGABASnFR.F102Y.Y137L was a gift from Loren Looger (Addgene plasmid # 112165 ; http://n2t.net/addgene:112165 ; RRID:Addgene_112165)
